>Addgene plasmid #214522 | AiP1706 - pAAV-AiE2402m-minBG-SYFP2-WPRE-BGHpA | depositor full sequence | sequence record 425483 | AiP1706 - pAAV-AiE2402m-minBG-SYFP2-WPRE-BGHpA sequence 5104 bps
CCTGCAGGCAGCTGCGCGCTCGCTCGCTCACTGAGGCCGCCCGGGCGTCGGGCGACCTTTGGTCGCCCGG
CCTCAGTGAGCGAGCGAGCGCGCAGAGAGGGAGTGGCCAACTCCATCACTAGGGGTTCCTGCGGCCGCAC
GCGTTGTAAGAGTAATAATCGAGTGTTGGCCCAGCTCAAAAGCCTGATGCAACCAAACGTTCTCTTAATA
TAGAGAATGACGAATCTGTGCTTGTTGCCAGGGTTGTCACATCCTTCCAAAAGTGCAGACTTTTATGGGT
CTTTGGAAGCTCTGCCGGGCTCTATTTCTGAGGACGGGAACATTGTGCCTCATTGGCAAGGCTTGTTAAA
CCGAGGCCACTTGTGGTCATTCAAGAATCTGGGTCTCCCTTTGCAACAATGGGGATAAGTTAAGGTATTG
AAGCCACTCCACTCGTTTGCAGCTTGAATGCACGGCTTCCACACAGTTGGGTGGTTTTGCTTCCTTGTTT
CCTGAGGGTCTATTTCTTTTTTCCATCTAGTTCAGGACTGAAAAGTAAGAGGAGGTGGAGCAGGTCCAAA
TCAAAGACAAGTAGCAGAGGTAGAAGGGAACAAGAATAATGTGTTCTCTGGGAATTTATGCAAGGACAAG
GCTAACGAGATTTTGTTTTCAATAACTTAAAATGTAGTTTGTCATTGGAAAGATGATGTAATGGCTTTAA
AACAGAAAACAAGCCAGAAGCCCACACCACAGCCAACTATTTGTATTTCTGCATATTCTTATCTATTTCT
TGTCTTTTCATCATATGCATGCATAATGCACATTTCATTTTATGGCCTGATTTTTTTCACTTAACATTAC
ATAATGAGCATTTCCTTTTAAAGTTTGCATTATAATGCCTAGATAATATAATTTGCATGATGTTCTCTAA
CTAATAAAACCACAATCCCATTTTAATACCTTCAAGTTGTCTTACATGCTCCTTTGGGGGAAGTGTTTGC
TTTTTAAAAATTATGGTTCTATGAAGATCCTTGTGCATTTCGGAGCTCGGGCTGGGCATAAAAGTCAGGG
CAGAGCCATCTATTGCTTACATTTGCTTCTGGGATCCAGATCTTTCGAAGCTAGCGCTACCGGTCGCCAC
CATGGTGAGCAAGGGCGAGGAGCTGTTCACCGGGGTGGTGCCCATCCTGGTCGAGCTGGACGGCGACGTA
AACGGCCACAAGTTCAGCGTGTCCGGCGAGGGCGAGGGCGATGCCACCTACGGCAAGCTGACCCTGAAGC
TGATCTGCACCACCGGCAAGCTGCCCGTGCCCTGGCCCACCCTCGTGACCACCCTGGGCTACGGCGTGCA
GTGCTTCGCCCGCTACCCCGACCACATGAAGCAGCACGACTTCTTCAAGTCCGCCATGCCCGAAGGCTAC
GTCCAGGAGCGCACCATCTTCTTCAAGGACGACGGCAACTACAAGACCCGCGCCGAGGTGAAGTTCGAGG
GCGACACCCTGGTGAACCGCATCGAGCTGAAGGGCATCGACTTCAAGGAGGACGGCAACATCCTGGGGCA
CAAGCTGGAGTACAACTACAACAGCCACAACGTCTATATCACCGCCGACAAGCAGAAGAACGGCATCAAG
GCCAACTTCAAGATCCGCCACAACATCGAGGACGGCGGCGTGCAGCTCGCCGACCACTACCAGCAGAACA
CCCCCATCGGCGACGGCCCCGTGCTGCTGCCCGACAACCACTACCTGAGCTACCAGTCCAAGCTGAGCAA
AGACCCCAACGAGAAGCGCGATCACATGGTCCTGCTGGAGTTCGTGACCGCCGCCGGGATCACTCTCGGC
ATGGACGAGCTGTACAAGTAAGTCGACGGCGCGCCGCGGCCGCGAATTCGATATCATAATCAACCTCTGG
ATTACAAAATTTGTGAAAGATTGACTGGTATTCTTAACTATGTTGCTCCTTTTACGCTATGTGGATACGC
TGCTTTAATGCCTTTGTATCATGCTATTGCTTCCCGTATGGCTTTCATTTTCTCCTCCTTGTATAAATCC
TGGTTAGTTCTTGCCACGGCGGAACTCATCGCCGCCTGCCTTGCCCGCTGCTGGACAGGGGCTCGGCTGT
TGGGCACTGACAATTCCGTGGCTCGAGAGATCTTCGACTGTGCCTTCTAGTTGCCAGCCATCTGTTGTTT
GCCCCTCCCCCGTGCCTTCCTTGACCCTGGAAGGTGCCACTCCCACTGTCCTTTCCTAATAAAATGAGGA
AATTGCATCGCATTGTCTGAGTAGGTGTCATTCTATTCTGGGGGGTGGGGTGGGGCAGGACAGCAAGGGG
GAGGATTGGGAAGACAATAGCAGGCATGAGATCTCACGTGCGGACCGAGCGGCCGCAGGAACCCCTAGTG
ATGGAGTTGGCCACTCCCTCTCTGCGCGCTCGCTCGCTCACTGAGGCCGGGCGACCAAAGGTCGCCCGAC
GCCCGGGCTTTGCCCGGGCGGCCTCAGTGAGCGAGCGAGCGCGCAGCTGCCTGCAGGGGCGCCTGATGCG
GTATTTTCTCCTTACGCATCTGTGCGGTATTTCACACCGCATA
[142 nt withheld, positions 2564-2705]
C
[141 nt withheld, positions 2707-2847]
CCTTTGACGTTGGAGTCCACGTTCTTT
[37 nt withheld, positions 2875-2911]
ACCCTATCTCGGGCTATTCTTTTGATTTATAAGGGATTTTGCCGATTTCGGCCTATTGGTTAAAAAATGA
GCTGATTTAACAAAAATTTAACGCGAATTTTAACAAAATATTAACGTTTACAATTTTATGGTGCACTCTC
AGTACAATCTGCTCTGATGCCGCATAGTTAAGCCAGCCCCGACACCCGCCAACACCCGCTGACGCGCCCT
GACGGGCTTGTCTGCTCCCGGCATCCGCTTACAGACAAGCTGTGACCGTCTCCGGGAGCTGCATGTGTCA
GAGGTTTTCACCGTCATCACCGAAACGCGCGAGACGAAAGGGCCTCGTGATACGCCTATTTTTATAGGTT
AATGTCATGATAATAATGGTTTCTTAGACGTCAGGTGGCACTTTTCGGGGAAATGTGCGCGGAACCCCTA
TTTGTTTATTTTTCTAAATACATTCAAATATGTATCCGCTCATGAGACAATAACCCTGATAAATGCTTCA
ATAATATTGAAAAAGGAAGAGTATGAGTATTCAACATTTCCGTGTCGCCCTTATTCCCTTTTTTGCGGCA
TTTTGCCTTCCTGTTTTTGCTCACCCAGAAACGCTGGTGAAAGTAAAAGATGCTGAAGATCAGTTGGGTG
CACGAGTGGGTTACATCGAACTGGATCTCAACAGCGGTAAGATCCTTGAGAGTTTTCGCCCCGAAGAACG
TTTTCCAATGATGAGCACTTTTAAAGTTCTGCTATGTGGCGCGGTATTATCCCGTATTGACGCCGGGCAA
GAGCAACTCGGTCGCCGCATACACTATTCTCAGAATGACTTGGTTGAGTACTCACCAGTCACAGAAAAGC
ATCTTACGGATGGCATGACAGTAAGAGAATTATGCAGTGCTGCCATAACCATGAGTGATAACACTGCGGC
CAACTTACTTCTGACAACGATCGGAGGACCGAAGGAGCTAACCGCTTTTTTGCACAACATGGGGGATCAT
GTAACTCGCCTTGATCGTTGGGAACCGGAGCTGAATGAAGCCATACCAAACGACGAGCGTGACACCACGA
TGCCTGTAGCAATGGCAACAACGTTGCGCAAACTATTAACTGGCGAACTACTTACTCTAGCTTCCCGGCA
ACAATTAATAGACTGGATGGAGGCGGATAAAGTTGCAGGACCACTTCTGCGCTCGGCCCTTCCGGCTGGC
TGGTTTATTGCTGATAAATCTGGAGCCGGTGAGCGTGGGTCTCGCGGTATCATTGCAGCACTGGGGCCAG
ATGGTAAGCCCTCCCGTATCGTAGTTATCTACACGACGGGGAGTCAGGCAACTATGGATGAACGAAATAG
ACAGATCGCTGAGATAGGTGCCTCACTGATTAAGCATTGGTAACTGTCAGACCAAGTTTACTCATATATA
CTTTAGATTGATTTAAAACTTCATTTTTAATTTAAAAGGATCTAGGTGAAGATCCTTTTTGATAATCTCA
TGACCAAAATCCCTTAACGTGAGTTTTCGTTCCACTGAGCGTCAGACCCCGTAGAAAAGATCAAAGGATC
TTCTTGAGATCCTTTTTTTCTGCGCGTAATCTGCTGCTTGCAAACAAAAAAACCACCGCTACCAGCGGTG
GTTTGTTTGCCGGATCAAGAGCTACCAACTCTTTTTCCGAAGGTAACTGGCTTCAGCAGAGCGCAGATAC
CAAATACTGTCCTTCTAGTGTAGCCGTAGTTAGGCCACCACTTCAAGAACTCTGTAGCACCGCCTACATA
CCTCGCTCTGCTAATCCTGTTACCAGTGGCTGCTGCCAGTGGCGATAAGTCGTGTCTTACCGGGTTGGAC
TCAAGACGATAGTTACCGGATAAGGCGCAGCGGTCGGGCTGAACGGGGGGTTCGTGCACACAGCCCAGCT
TGGAGCGAACGACCTACACCGAACTGAGATACCTACAGCGTGAGCTATGAGAAAGCGCCACGCTTCCCGA
AGGGAGAAAGGCGGACAGGTATCCGGTAAGCGGCAGGGTCGGAACAGGAGAGCGCACGAGGGAGCTTCCA
GGGGGAAACGCCTGGTATCTTTATAGTCCTGTCGGGTTTCGCCACCTCTGACTTGAGCGTCGATTTTTGT
GATGCTCGTCAGGGGGGCGGAGCCTATGGAAAAACGCCAGCAACGCGGCCTTTTTACGGTTCCTGGCCTT
TTGCTGGCCTTTTGCTCACATGT
Features (pLannotate 1.2.2; 14 found; start..end, strand, type, name):
     12..39      +  repeat_region  AAV2 ITR (fragment): inverted terminal repeat of adeno-associated virus serotype 2 inverted
     68..95      +  repeat_region  AAV2 ITR (fragment): inverted terminal repeat of adeno-associated virus serotype 2 inverted
   1122..1838    +  CDS            SYFP2: SYFP2 is a basic (constitutively fluorescent) yellow fluorescent protein published in 2006, derived from Aequorea victoria. It is reported to be a very rapidly-maturing monomer with moderate acid sensitivity.
   1878..2035    +  misc_feature   WPRE (fragment): woodchuck hepatitis virus posttranscriptional regulatory element
   2041..2121    +  misc_feature   WPRE (fragment): woodchuck hepatitis virus posttranscriptional regulatory element
   2138..2249    +  polyA_signal   bGH poly(A) signal: bovine growth hormone polyadenylation signal
   2367..2507    +  repeat_region  AAV2 ITR: inverted terminal repeat of adeno-associated virus serotype 2 inverted
   2512..2563    -  misc_feature   bom (fragment): basis of mobility region from pBR322
   2582..2962    +  rep_origin     M13 ori (sequence partly withheld): M13 bacteriophage origin of replication; arrow indicates direction of (+) strand synthesis
   3038..3087    -  misc_feature   bom (fragment): basis of mobility region from pBR322
   3189..3224    -  CDS            rop (fragment): Rop protein, which maintains plasmids at low copy number; rop
   3319..3423    +  promoter       AmpR promoter: bla
   3424..4284    +  CDS            AmpR: β-lactamase; bla; confers resistance to ampicillin, carbenicillin, and related antibiotics
   4455..5043    +  rep_origin     ori: high-copy-number ColE1/pMB1/pBR322/pUC origin of replication
