>Addgene plasmid #214522 | AiP1706 - pAAV-AiE2402m-minBG-SYFP2-WPRE-BGHpA | addgene full sequence | sequence record 433041 | Addgene NGS Result
CCGCCCGGGCAAAGCCCGGGCGTCGGGCGACCTTTGGTCGCCCGGCCTCAGTGAGCGAGCGAGCGCGCAG
AGAGGGAGTGGCCAACTCCATCACTAGGGGTTCCTGCGGCCGCTCGGTCCGCACGTGAGATCTCATGCCT
GCTATTGTCTTCCCAATCCTCCCCCTTGCTGTCCTGCCCCACCCCACCCCCCAGAATAGAATGACACCTA
CTCAGACAATGCGATGCAATTTCCTCATTTTATTAGGAAAGGACAGTGGGAGTGGCACCTTCCAGGGTCA
AGGAAGGCACGGGGGAGGGGCAAACAACAGATGGCTGGCAACTAGAAGGCACAGTCGAAGATCTCTCGAG
CCACGGAATTGTCAGTGCCCAACAGCCGAGCCCCTGTCCAGCAGCGGGCAAGGCAGGCGGCGATGAGTTC
CGCCGTGGCAAGAACTAACCAGGATTTATACAAGGAGGAGAAAATGAAAGCCATACGGGAAGCAATAGCA
TGATACAAAGGCATTAAAGCAGCGTATCCACATAGCGTAAAAGGAGCAACATAGTTAAGAATACCAGTCA
ATCTTTCACAAATTTTGTAATCCAGAGGTTGATTATGATATCGAATTCGCGGCCGCGGCGCGCCGTCGAC
TTACTTGTACAGCTCGTCCATGCCGAGAGTGATCCCGGCGGCGGTCACGAACTCCAGCAGGACCATGTGA
TCGCGCTTCTCGTTGGGGTCTTTGCTCAGCTTGGACTGGTAGCTCAGGTAGTGGTTGTCGGGCAGCAGCA
CGGGGCCGTCGCCGATGGGGGTGTTCTGCTGGTAGTGGTCGGCGAGCTGCACGCCGCCGTCCTCGATGTT
GTGGCGGATCTTGAAGTTGGCCTTGATGCCGTTCTTCTGCTTGTCGGCGGTGATATAGACGTTGTGGCTG
TTGTAGTTGTACTCCAGCTTGTGCCCCAGGATGTTGCCGTCCTCCTTGAAGTCGATGCCCTTCAGCTCGA
TGCGGTTCACCAGGGTGTCGCCCTCGAACTTCACCTCGGCGCGGGTCTTGTAGTTGCCGTCGTCCTTGAA
GAAGATGGTGCGCTCCTGGACGTAGCCTTCGGGCATGGCGGACTTGAAGAAGTCGTGCTGCTTCATGTGG
TCGGGGTAGCGGGCGAAGCACTGCACGCCGTAGCCCAGGGTGGTCACGAGGGTGGGCCAGGGCACGGGCA
GCTTGCCGGTGGTGCAGATCAGCTTCAGGGTCAGCTTGCCGTAGGTGGCATCGCCCTCGCCCTCGCCGGA
CACGCTGAACTTGTGGCCGTTTACGTCGCCGTCCAGCTCGACCAGGATGGGCACCACCCCGGTGAACAGC
TCCTCGCCCTTGCTCACCATGGTGGCGACCGGTAGCGCTAGCTTCGAAAGATCTGGATCCCAGAAGCAAA
TGTAAGCAATAGATGGCTCTGCCCTGACTTTTATGCCCAGCCCGAGCTCCGAAATGCACAAGGATCTTCA
TAGAACCATAATTTTTAAAAAGCAAACACTTCCCCCAAAGGAGCATGTAAGACAACTTGAAGGTATTAAA
ATGGGATTGTGGTTTTATTAGTTAGAGAACATCATGCAAATTATATTATCTAGGCATTATAATGCAAACT
TTAAAAGGAAATGCTCATTATGTAATGTTAAGTGAAAAAAATCAGGCCATAAAATGAAATGTGCATTATG
CATGCATATGATGAAAAGACAAGAAATAGATAAGAATATGCAGAAATACAAATAGTTGGCTGTGGTGTGG
GCTTCTGGCTTGTTTTCTGTTTTAAAGCCATTACATCATCTTTCCAATGACAAACTACATTTTAAGTTAT
TGAAAACAAAATCTCGTTAGCCTTGTCCTTGCATAAATTCCCAGAGAACACATTATTCTTGTTCCCTTCT
ACCTCTGCTACTTGTCTTTGATTTGGACCTGCTCCACCTCCTCTTACTTTTCAGTCCTGAACTAGATGGA
AAAAAGAAATAGACCCTCAGGAAACAAGGAAGCAAAACCACCCAACTGTGTGGAAGCCGTGCATTCAAGC
TGCAAACGAGTGGAGTGGCTTCAATACCTTAACTTATCCCCATTGTTGCAAAGGGAGACCCAGATTCTTG
AATGACCACAAGTGGCCTCGGTTTAACAAGCCTTGCCAATGAGGCACAATGTTCCCGTCCTCAGAAATAG
AGCCCGGCAGAGCTTCCAAAGACCCATAAAAGTCTGCACTTTTGGAAGGATGTGACAACCCTGGCAACAA
GCACAGATTCGTCATTCTCTATATTAAGAGAACGTTTGGTTGCATCAGGCTTTTGAGCTGGGCCAACACT
CGATTATTACTCTTACAACGCGTGCGGCCGCAGGAACCCCTAGTGATGGAGTTGGCCACTCCCTCTCTGC
GCGCTCGCTCGCTCACTGAGGCCGGGCGACCAAAGGTCGCCCGACGCCCGGGCGGCCTCAGTGAGCGAGC
GAGCGCGCAGCTGCCTGCAGGACATGTGAGCAAAAGGCCAGCAAAAGGCCAGGAACCGTAAAAAGGCCGC
GTTGCTGGCGTTTTTCCATAGGCTCCGCCCCCCTGACGAGCATCACAAAAATCGACGCTCAAGTCAGAGG
TGGCGAAACCCGACAGGACTATAAAGATACCAGGCGTTTCCCCCTGGAAGCTCCCTCGTGCGCTCTCCTG
TTCCGACCCTGCCGCTTACCGGATACCTGTCCGCCTTTCTCCCTTCGGGAAGCGTGGCGCTTTCTCATAG
CTCACGCTGTAGGTATCTCAGTTCGGTGTAGGTCGTTCGCTCCAAGCTGGGCTGTGTGCACGAACCCCCC
GTTCAGCCCGACCGCTGCGCCTTATCCGGTAACTATCGTCTTGAGTCCAACCCGGTAAGACACGACTTAT
CGCCACTGGCAGCAGCCACTGGTAACAGGATTAGCAGAGCGAGGTATGTAGGCGGTGCTACAGAGTTCTT
GAAGTGGTGGCCTAACTACGGCTACACTAGAAGAACAGTATTTGGTATCTGCGCTCTGCTGAAGCCAGTT
ACCTTCGGAAAAAGAGTTGGTAGCTCTTGATCCGGCAAACAAACCACCGCTGGTAGCGGTGGTTTTTTTG
TTTGCAAGCAGCAGATTACGCGCAGAAAAAAAGGATCTCAAGAAGATCCTTTGATCTTTTCTACGGGGTC
TGACGCTCAGTGGAACGAAAACTCACGTTAAGGGATTTTGGTCATGAGATTAACAAAAAGGATCTTCACC
TAGATCCTTTTAAATTAAAAATGAAGTTTTAAATCAATCTAAAGTATATATGAGTAAACTTGGTCTGACA
GTTACCAATGCTTAATCAGTGAGGCACCTATCTCAGCGATCTGTCTATTTCGTTCATCCATAGTTGCCTG
ACTCCCCGTCGTGTAGATAACTACGATACGGGAGGGCTTACCATCTGGCCCCAGTGCTGCAATGATACCG
CGAGACCCACGCTCACCGGCTCCAGATTTATCAGCAATAAACCAGCCAGCCGGAAGGGCCGAGCGCAGAA
GTGGTCCTGCAACTTTATCCGCCTCCATCCAGTCTATTAATTGTTGCCGGGAAGCTAGAGTAAGTAGTTC
GCCAGTTAATAGTTTGCGCAACGTTGTTGCCATTGCTACAGGCATCGTGGTGTCACGCTCGTCGTTTGGT
ATGGCTTCATTCAGCTCCGGTTCCCAACGATCAAGGCGAGTTACATGATCCCCCATGTTGTGCAAAAAAG
CGGTTAGCTCCTTCGGTCCTCCGATCGTTGTCAGAAGTAAGTTGGCCGCAGTGTTATCACTCATGGTTAT
GGCAGCACTGCATAATTCTCTTACTGTCATGCCATCCGTAAGATGCTTTTCTGTGACTGGTGAGTACTCA
ACCAAGTCATTCTGAGAATAGTGTATGCGGCGACCGAGTTGCTCTTGCCCGGCGTCAATACGGGATAATA
CCGCGCCACATAGCAGAACTTTAAAAGTGCTCATCATTGGAAAACGTTCTTCGGGGCGAAAACTCTCAAG
GATCTTACCGCTGTTGAGATCCAGTTCGATGTAACCCACTCGTGCACCCAACTGATCTTCAGCATCTTTT
ACTTTCACCAGCGTTTCTGGGTGAGCAAAAACAGGAAGGCAAAATGCCGCAAAAAAGGGAATAAGGGCGA
CACGGAAATGTTGAATACTCATACTCTTCCTTTTTCAATATTATTGAAGCATTTATCAGGGTTATTGTCT
CATGAGCGGATACATATTTGAATGTATTTAGAAAAATAAACAAATAGGGGTTCCGCGCACATTTCCCCGA
AAAGTGCCACCTGACGTCTAAGAAACCATTATTATCATGACATTAACCTATAAAAATAGGCGTATCACGA
GGCCCTTTCGTCTCGCGCGTTTCGGTGATGACGGTGAAAACCTCTGACACATGCAGCTCCCGGAGACGGT
CACAGCTTGTCTGTAAGCGGATGCCGGGAGCAGACAAGCCCGTCAGGGCGCGTCAGCGGGTGTTGGCGGG
TGTCGGGGCTGGCTTAACTATGCGGCATCAGAGCAGATTGTACTGAGAGTGCACCATAAAATTGTAAACG
TTAATATTTTGTTAAAATTCGCGTTAAATTTTTGTTAAATCAGCTCATTTTTTAACCAATAGACCGAAAT
CGGCAAAATCCCTTATAAATCAAAAGAATAGCCCGAGATAGAGT
[37 nt withheld, positions 4665-4701]
AAAGAACGTGGACTCCAACGTCAAAGG
[141 nt withheld, positions 4729-4869]
G
[46 nt withheld, positions 4871-4916]
A
[95 nt withheld, positions 4918-5012]
TATGCGGTGTGAAATACCGCACAGATGCGTAAGGAGAAAATACCGCATCAGGCGCCCCTGCAGGCAGCTG
CGCGCTCGCTCGCTCACTGAGG
Features (pLannotate 1.2.2; 14 found; start..end, strand, type, name):
    223..334     -  polyA_signal   bGH poly(A) signal: bovine growth hormone polyadenylation signal
    351..431     -  misc_feature   WPRE (fragment): woodchuck hepatitis virus posttranscriptional regulatory element
    437..594     -  misc_feature   WPRE (fragment): woodchuck hepatitis virus posttranscriptional regulatory element
    634..1350    -  CDS            SYFP2: SYFP2 is a basic (constitutively fluorescent) yellow fluorescent protein published in 2006, derived from Aequorea victoria. It is reported to be a very rapidly-maturing monomer with moderate acid sensitivity.
   2377..2404    -  repeat_region  AAV2 ITR (fragment): inverted terminal repeat of adeno-associated virus serotype 2 inverted
   2433..2460    -  repeat_region  AAV2 ITR (fragment): inverted terminal repeat of adeno-associated virus serotype 2 inverted
   2533..3121    -  rep_origin     ori: high-copy-number ColE1/pMB1/pBR322/pUC origin of replication
   3292..4152    -  CDS            AmpR: β-lactamase; bla; confers resistance to ampicillin, carbenicillin, and related antibiotics
   4153..4257    -  promoter       AmpR promoter: bla
   4352..4387    +  CDS            rop (fragment): Rop protein, which maintains plasmids at low copy number; rop
   4489..4538    +  misc_feature   bom (fragment): basis of mobility region from pBR322
   4539..4994    -  rep_origin     f1 ori (sequence partly withheld): f1 bacteriophage origin of replication; arrow indicates direction of (+) strand synthesis
   5013..5064    +  misc_feature   bom (fragment): basis of mobility region from pBR322
   5069..105     -  repeat_region  AAV2 ITR (across the origin): inverted terminal repeat of adeno-associated virus serotype 2 inverted
