[The description below was written by a language model from this plasmid's Addgene catalogue record and pLannotate feature annotations shown in this document.]
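Description:
AiP1706 - pAAV-AiE2402m-minBG-SYFP2-WPRE-BGHpA is a 5.1 kb AAV transfer plasmid built on a pAAV2 backbone and intended for packaging a reporter genome into recombinant adeno-associated virus for delivery to brain tissue. In bacteria it replicates from a high-copy ColE1/pUC-type origin and is selected with ampicillin through the β-lactamase gene and its native promoter. The backbone also carries an f1/M13 phage origin and short remnants of pBR322 rop and bom sequences, which are vestigial here. The depositor lists a recombination-deficient growth strain, a common choice for preserving the repeat-rich ITRs.

Between the two AAV2 inverted terminal repeats, which supply the cis signals for genome replication and encapsidation, sits a single expression cassette. The AiE2402m enhancer is placed upstream of a minimal beta-globin promoter (minBG). The minimal promoter has little activity of its own, so the enhancer sets the level and cell-type specificity of transcription. This pair drives SYFP2, a rapidly maturing monomeric yellow fluorescent protein derived from Aequorea victoria, followed by WPRE sequence to boost transcript stability and expression and a bovine growth hormone polyadenylation signal. The WPRE is annotated only as two fragments, which suggests a shortened variant. Neither the enhancer nor minBG is annotated in either feature table; they presumably occupy the roughly 1 kb unannotated stretch between the upstream ITR and SYFP2. One ITR is detected only as short fragments. The depositor and sequencing-derived records are the same length and show the same features in opposite orientation.

The construct belongs to a collection of enhancer AAVs for genetic access to cortical cell types, and it serves to label specific brain cell populations fluorescently. The record does not state which population AiE2402m targets.
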