Addgene plasmid #214522: AiP1706 - pAAV-AiE2402m-minBG-SYFP2-WPRE-BGHpA
Purpose: AiE2402m is an enhancer sequence, designed to drive AAV-mediated transgene expression in specific populations of brain cells
Depositing lab: Allen Institute for Brain Science & Bosiljka Tasic. Depositing organization: Allen Institute. Publication: A suite of enhancer AAVs and transgenic mouse lines for genetic access to cortical cell types. Ben-Simon Y, Hooper M, Narayan S, Daigle TL, Dwivedi D, Way SW, Oster A, Stafford DA, Mich JK, Taormina MJ, Martinez RA, Opitz-Araya X, Roth JR, Alexander JR, Allen S, Amster A, Arbuckle J, Ayala A, Baker PM, Bakken TE, Barcelli T, Barta S, Bendrick J, Bertagnolli D, Bielstein C, Bishwakarma P, Bowlus J, Boyer G, Brouner K, Casian B, Casper T, Chakka AB, Chakrabarty R, Chance RK, Chavan S, Clark M, Colbert K, Collman F, Daniel S, Departee M, DiValentin P, Donadio N, Dotson N, Egdorf T, Fliss T, Gabitto M, Garcia J, Gary A, Gasperini M, Gloe J, Goldy J, Gore BB, Graybuck L, Greisman N, Haeseleer F, Halterman C, Haradon Z, Hastings SD, Helback O, Ho W, Hockemeyer D, Huang C, Huff S, Hunker A, Johansen N, Jones D, Juneau Z, Kalmbach B, Kannan M, Khem S, Kussick E, Kutsal R, Larsen R, Lee C, Lee AY, Leibly M, Lenz GH, Li S, Liang E, Lusk N, Madigan Z, Malloy J, Malone J, McCue R, Melchor J, Mollenkopf T, Moosman S, Morin E, Newman D, Ng L, Ngo K, Omstead V, Otto S, Oyama A, Pena N, Pham T, Phillips E, Pom CA, Potekhina L, Ransford S, Ray PL, Rette D, Reynoldson C, Rimorin C, Rocha D, Ruiz A, Sanchez REA, Sawyer L, Sedeno-Cortes A, Sevigny JP, Shapovalova N, Shepard N, Shulga L, Sigler AR, Siverts L, Soliman S, Somasundaram S, Staats B, Stewart K, Szelenyi E, Tieu M, Trader C, Tran A, van Velthoven CTJ, Walker M, Wang Y, Weed N, Wirthlin M, Wood T, Wynalda B, Yao Z, Zhou T, Ariza J, Dee N, Reding M, Ronellenfitch K, Mufti S, Sunkin SM, Smith KA, Esposito L, Waters J, Thyagarajan B, Yao S, Lein ES, Zeng H, Levi BP, Ngai J, Ting JT, Tasic B. Cell. 2025 May 16:S0092-8674(25)00513-6. doi: 10.1016/j.cell.2025.05.002. PubMed 40403729.
Backbone
  Vector backbone: pAAV2
  Vector type: AAV
Growth in bacteria
  Bacterial resistance: Ampicillin, 100 μg/mL
  Growth temperature: 37°C
  Growth strain: NEB Stable
  Copy number: High Copy
Gene/Insert
  Gene/Insert name: SYFP2
  Species: Synthetic
  Promoter: minBG
  Cloning method: Gibson Cloning
Terms and licenses: Academic/Nonprofit Terms; Industry Terms: Not Available to Industry
Depositor comments: 5' Cloning Site: SgrAI (destroyed), 3' Cloning Site: SgrAI (destroyed). Please visit https://doi.org/10.1101/2024.06.10.597244 for bioRxiv preprint.
How to cite: AiP1706 - pAAV-AiE2402m-minBG-SYFP2-WPRE-BGHpA was a gift from Allen Institute for Brain Science & Bosiljka Tasic (Addgene plasmid # 214522 ; http://n2t.net/addgene:214522 ; RRID:Addgene_214522)
